Addgene plasmid #119893: pDD112
Purpose: (Empty Backbone) pNG2 backbone with an optimized chloramphenicol resitance marker for Rhodococcus opacus PD630
Depositing lab: Tae Seok Moon. Depositing organization: Washington University in Saint Louis. Publication: Molecular Toolkit for Gene Expression Control and Genome Modification in Rhodococcus opacus PD630. DeLorenzo DM, Rottinghaus AG, Henson WR, Moon TS. ACS Synth Biol. 2018 Feb 16;7(2):727-738. doi: 10.1021/acssynbio.7b00416. Epub 2018 Feb 5. PubMed 29366319.
Backbone
  Vector backbone: pNG2
  Vector type: Bacterial Expression
Growth in bacteria
  Bacterial resistance: Chloramphenicol, 25 μg/mL
  Growth temperature: 37°C
  Growth strain: DH5alpha
  Copy number: Unknown
Terms and licenses: Academic/Nonprofit Terms; Industry Terms: Not Available to Industry
How to cite: pDD112 was a gift from Tae Seok Moon (Addgene plasmid # 119893 ; http://n2t.net/addgene:119893 ; RRID:Addgene_119893)
