[The description below was written by a language model from this plasmid's Addgene catalogue record and pLannotate feature annotations shown in this document.]
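Description:
pDD112 is an empty bacterial expression backbone of about 5 kb, built on the pNG2 replicon and intended as part of a molecular toolkit for gene expression in the oleaginous actinomycete Rhodococcus opacus PD630. It carries no insert. Its distinguishing element is a chloramphenicol resistance marker that the record describes as optimized for use in R. opacus. It is propagated in E. coli under chloramphenicol selection, and its copy number is listed as unknown.

The feature table shows the chloramphenicol acetyltransferase (cat) coding sequence insulated by E. coli rrnB terminators, with T2 upstream and T1 immediately downstream, which should limit read-through into and out of the marker. A short fragment with homology to a Streptomyces coelicolor protein lies just upstream of cat. It may belong to the region driving the marker, but no promoter for cat is annotated, so the nature of the optimization is not stated. Downstream, a class 1 integron Pc promoter precedes a gentamicin acetyltransferase gene (aacC1), so a second resistance gene appears to be present even though the catalogue lists only chloramphenicol.

An incP oriT with a traJ remnant suggests the plasmid could be mobilized by conjugation from a suitable donor strain. The replication genes themselves are not annotated, but a ctRNA of the pGA1 family, a counter-transcript that regulates replication in related corynebacterial plasmids, falls within the region presumably corresponding to the pNG2 replicon. Small f1 ori and lacZα fragments are probably nonfunctional leftovers from earlier cloning vectors. The plasmid serves as a starting backbone for constructing expression or genetic-part plasmids for R. opacus.
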