Features (pLannotate 1.2.2; 12 found; start..end, strand, type, name):
    143..170     +  terminator     rrnB T2 terminator: transcription terminator T2 from the E. coli rrnB gene
    206..310     +  CDS            Y4104_STRCO (fragment): Protein inferred from homology: Swiss-Prot protein existence level 3. From Streptomyces coelicolor (strain ATCC BAA-471 / A3(2) / M145).
    439..1095    +  CDS            cat: CAT_ECOLX - Experimental evidence at protein level: Swiss-Prot protein existence level 1. This enzyme is an effector of chloramphenicol resistance in bacteria. From Escherichia coli. This protein is used as a marker in many commonly used cloning vectors, such as pACYC184.
   1106..1177    +  terminator     rrnB T1 terminator: transcription terminator T1 from the E. coli rrnB gene
   1211..1492    +  CDS            YPR2_ECOLX (fragment): Protein predicted: Swiss-Prot protein existence level 4. From Escherichia coli.
   1470..1498    +  promoter       Pc promoter: intI1 (promoter lies within the coding sequence); class 1 integron promoter
   1668..2201    +  CDS            GmR: gentamycin acetyltransferase; aacC1; confers resistance to gentamycin
   2237..2256    -  CDS            traJ (fragment): oriT-recognizing protein; traJ
   2289..2398    -  oriT           oriT: incP origin of transfer
   3010..3088    -  ncRNA          ctRNA pGA1: Accession: RF00236 - ctRNA
   4854..4906    -  rep_origin     f1 ori (fragment): f1 bacteriophage origin of replication; arrow indicates direction of (+) strand synthesis
   4910..5021    -  CDS            lacZα (fragment): LacZα fragment of β-galactosidase; lacZ fragment
>Addgene plasmid #119893 | pDD112 | addgene full sequence | sequence record 236083 | Addgene NGS Result
AGCTCCAAGTCAGATATTTCGCTGAGGGGCCACCCCACAACTGCACACTCCCCCGCTCTCCCGTCGAGCC
CTGGTGGTGGAACACCAGCGACAGCCGAGCACCCCCAACCACCTGTACCAACCACTAGTTGATTAGCTAA
GCAGAAGGCCATCCTGACGGATGGCCTTTTTGCGTTTAATACTGTTTAAACTCTAGAAATATTGGATCGT
CGGCACCGTCACGGCCGTGGGAGGCGGCACGATCCGCGACGTGATGATCGGCCGCATCCCCACGGTGCTG
CGCAGTGAGCTCTACGCCATCCCGGCGTTGATCTGTGCGTTCGCTGTGCGGGCTCTAACACGTCCTAGTA
TGGTAGGATGAGCAACATTTCGACGCCGAGAGATTCGCCGCCCGAAATGAGCACGATCCGCATGCTTAAT
TAAGAAGGAGATATACATATGGAGAAAAAGATCACGGGGTACACCACCGTGGACATCAGCCAGTGGCACC
GTAAGGAACATTTCGAAGCGTTCCAGTCCGTCGCGCAATGTACGTACAATCAGACCGTCCAACTCGATAT
TACGGCGTTTCTGAAGACCGTGAAGAAGAATAAGCACAAATTTTACCCCGCCTTTATTCATATCCTGGCG
CGGCTGATGAACGCCCATCCAGAATTTCGCATGGCCATGAAAGATGGCGAGTTGGTCATCTGGGATAGCG
TCCATCCATGTTATACGGTGTTCCACGAGCAGACCGAAACCTTTTCGAGCTTGTGGAGCGAGTATCACGA
TGATTTCCGGCAGTTCTTGCACATTTATAGCCAAGATGTGGCCTGCTATGGTGAGAATCTGGCCTACTTT
CCGAAAGGTTTCATTGAGAACATGTTTTTTGTGTCCGCCAATCCGTGGGTCTCGTTCACGAGCTTCGACC
TCAACGTCGCGAATATGGATAACTTTTTTGCGCCGGTCTTTACCATGGGGAAATATTATACGCAGGGCGA
TAAGGTGCTGATGCCACTCGCGATCCAAGTGCATCATGCCGTCTGCGATGGCTTCCACGTCGGTCGGATG
TTGAACGAACTCCAACAATATTGCGATGAGTGGCAAGGTGGTGCGTAAGCTATGCCAAATAAAACGAAAG
GCTCAGTCGAAAGACTGGGCCTTTCGTTTTATCTGTTGTTTGTCGGTGAACGCTCTCTGAGGACTGTCTT
CTTTATCATGCAACTCGTAGGACAGGTGCCACTTCATCCGGGGTCAGCACCACCGGCAAGCGCCGCGACG
GCCGAGGTCTTCCGATCTCCTGAAGCCAGGGCAGATCCGTGCACAGCACCTTGCCGTAGAAGAACAGCAA
GGCCGCCAATGCCTGACGATGCGTGGAGACCGAAACCTTGCGCTCGTTCGCCAGCCAGGACAGAAATGCC
TCGACTTCGCTGCTGCCCAAGGTTGCCGGGTGACGCACACCGTGGAAACGGATGAAGGCACGAACCCAGT
TGACATAAGCCTGTTCGGTTCGTAAACTGTAATGCAAGTAGCGTATGCGCTCACGCAACTGGTCCAGAAC
CTTGACCGAACGCAGCGGTGGTAACGGCGCAGTGGCGGTTTTCATGGCTTGTTATGACTGTTTTTTTGTA
CAGTCTATGCCTCGGGCATCCAAGCAGCAAGCGCGTTACGCCGTGGGTCGATGTTTGATGTTATGGAGCA
GCAACGATGTTACGCAGCAGGGCAGTCGCCCTAAAACAAAGTTAGGTGGCTCAAGTATGGGCATCATTCG
CACATGTAGGCTCGGCCCTGACCAAGTCAAATCCATGCGGGCTGCTCTTGATCTTTTCGGTCGTGAGTTC
GGAGACGTAGCCACCTACTCCCAACATCAGCCGGACTCCGATTACCTCGGGAACTTGCTCCGTAGTAAGA
CATTCATCGCGCTTGCTGCCTTCGACCAAGAAGCGGTTGTTGGTGCTCTCGCGGCTTACGTTCTGCCCAA
GTTTGAGCAGCCGCGTAGTGAGATCTATATCTATGATCTCGCAGTCTCCGGCGAGCACCGGAGGCAGGGC
ATTGCCACCGCGCTCATCAATCTCCTCAAGCATGAGGCCAACGCGCTTGGTGCTTATGTGATCTACGTGC
AAGCAGATTACGGTGACGATCCCGCAGTGGCTCTCTATACAAAGTTGGGCATACGGGAAGAAGTGATGCA
CTTTGATATCGACCCAAGTACCGCCACCTAACAATTCGTTCAAGCCGAGATCGGCTTCCCGGCCGCGGCT
TGGTTTCATCAGCCATCCGCTTGCCCTCATCTGTTACGCCGGCGGTAGCCGGCCAGCCTCGCAGAGCAGG
ATTCCCGTTGAGCACCGCCAGGTGCGAATAAGGGACAGTGAAGAAGGAACACCCGCTCGCGGGTGGGCCT
ACTTCACCTATCCTGCCCGGCTGACGCCGTTGGATACACCAAGGAAAGTCTACACGAACCCTTTGGCAAA
ATCCTGTATATCGTGCGAAAAAGGATGGATATACCGAAAAAATCGCTATAATGACCCCGAAGCAGGGTTA
TGCAGCGGAAAAGCGCTGCTTCCCTGCTGTTTTGTGGGCCGCAAAGCGCTCCGGCTTAACTCAGGCGTTA
GTCCCATCACCCGCTTTATGCGCGCAGCCACTTATTTCAGCGCTCCGCCCTGTTCCAAAGGCTTTCTAGC
CTTTTGGGCCTCCAGCGCTTGTGCAGCAAGCGCCACCAGCTATCCTTCTTGCAGCGCTGCGCCGCTTTCG
TGGTCCAGCGGTTTTTCTTGGGCTGCGCCCTTCTTCAAGGCCGGGCGCTCCCTTTTGGCCTTCGGGTCTA
ACTCTGCGGTCAAGCGGACCCGCATTCTGCGGGCCGCTTACCTTGGCCGTTAGACATCATGGTAAATCTG
CGCAGACAGCCCTGTGCAGCTGAAACGCGGTTACGTATAGCTTGCCATATGTCTAGCCATACGTAACCGC
AGGTAAAAGGCATATTTTTCGCGTGTCATGGCTAGTAAATAACACCGGTGTCATTTAGAGTCAGGGAAAG
ACAATGAAAAACGAAGAAAGCCACCGGGCGGCAACCCGATGACTTTCGCTTATCACCCAGCACACACCTG
GGAGAAATCACGGTCATGAGTTTACAGACTCATGCGCAGAATGCGCACACTAAAACACCTACCCGCGTCG
AGCGCGACCGTGGTGGACTGGACAACACCCCAGCATCTGCCAGTGACCGCGACCTTTTACGCGATCATCT
AGGCCGCGATGTACTCCACGGTTCAGTCACACGAGACTTTAAAAAGGCCTATCGACGCAACGCTGACGGC
ACGAACTCGCCGCGTATGTATCGCTTCGAGACTGATGCTTTAGGACGGTGCGAGTACGCCATGCTCACCA
CCAAGCAGTACGCCGCCGTCCTGGTCGTAGACGTTGACCAAGTAGGTACCGCAGGCGGTGACCCCGCAGA
CTTAAACCCGTACGTCCGCGACGTGGTGCGCTCACTGATTACTCATAGCGTCGGGCCAGCCTGGGTGGGT
ATTAACCCAACTAACGGCAAAGCCCAGTTCATATGGCTTATTGACCCTGTCTACGCTGACCGTAACGGTA
AATCTGCGCAGATGAAGCTTCTTGCAGCAACCACGCGTGTGCTGGGTGAGCTTTTAGACCATGACCCGCA
CTTTTCCCACCGCTTTAGCCGCAACCCGTTCTACACAGGCAAAGCCCCTACCGCTTATCGTTGGTATAGG
CAGCACAACCGGGTGATGCGCCTTGGAGACTTGATAAAGCAGGTAAGGGATATGGCAGGACACGACCAGT
TCAACCCCACCCCACGCCAGCAATTCAGCTCTGGCCGCGAACTTATCAACGCGGTCAAGACCCGCCGTGA
AGAAGCCCAAGCATTCAAAGCACTCGCCCAGGACGTAGACGCGGAAATCGCCGGTGGTCTCGACCAGTAT
GACCCGGAACTTATCGACGGTGTGCGTGTGCTCTGGATTGTCCAAGGAACCGCAGCACGCGACGAAACAG
CCTTTAGACATGCGCTTAAGACTGGCCACCGCTTGCGCCAGCAAGGCCAACGCCTGACAGACGCAGCAAT
CATCGACGCCTATGAGCACGCCTACAACGTCGCACACACCCACGGCGGTGCAGGCCGCGACAACGAGATG
CCACCCATGCGCGACCGCCAAACCATGGCAAGGCGCGTGCGCGGGTATGTCGCCCAATCCAAGAGCGAGA
CCTACAGCGGCTCTAACGCACCAGGTAAAGCCACCAGCAGCGAGCGGAAAGCCTTGGCCACGATGGGACG
CAGAGGCGGACAAAAAGCCGCACAACGCTGGAAAACAGACCCCGAGGGCAAATATGCGCAAGCACAAAGG
TCGAAGCTTGAAAAGACGCACCGTAAGAAAAAGGCTCAAGGACGATCTACGAAGTCCCGTATTAGCCAAA
TGGTGAACGATCAGTATTTCCAGACAGGGACAGTTCCCACGTGGGCTGAAATAGGGGCAGAGGTAGGAGT
CTCTCGCGCCACGGTTGCTAGGCATGTCGCGGAGCTAAAGAAGAGCGGTGACTATCCGGACGTTTAAGGG
GTCTCATACCGTAAGCAATATACGGTTCCCCTGCCGTTAGGCAGTTAGATAAAACCTCACTTGAAGAAAA
CCTTGAGGGGCAGGGCAGCTTATATGCTTCAAAGCATGACTTCCTCTGTTCTCCTAGACCTCGCAACCCT
CCGCCATAACCTCACCGAATTGCTTAAGTTTCACCCCTTTGACGGCTTAACCGCCGCATAGGAAATGCCC
TCCGGACTAATTGTCTGGAGGGCATTTTTGCTACCTGCTGTGCACTTTGTACATAAGGCAACAAGATTTT
GGCAAAAGGTGGAAGGGCGAATTGCTGCGCGTAACCACCACACCCGCCGCGCTTAATGCGCCGCTACAGG
GCGCGTCCATTCGCCATTCAGGCTGCGCAACTGTTGGGAAGGGCGATCGGTGCGGGCCTCTTCGCTATTA
CGCCAGCTGGCGAAAGGGGGATGTGCTGCAAGGCGATTAAGTTGGGTAACG
