>Addgene plasmid #119893 | pDD112 | depositor partial sequence | sequence record 227272 | Chloramphenicol cassette
TGTGCGGGCTCTAACACGTCCTAGTATGGTAGGATGAGCAACATTTCGACGCCGAGAGATTCGCCGCCCG
AAATGAGCACGATCCGCATGCTTAATTAAGAAGGAGATATACATATGGAGAAAAAGATCACGGGGTACAC
CACCGTGGACATCAGCCAGTGGCACCGTAAGGAACATTTCGAAGCGTTCCAGTCCGTCGCGCAATGTACG
TACAATCAGACCGTCCAACTCGATATTACGGCGTTTCTGAAGACCGTGAAGAAGAATAAGCACAAATTTT
ACCCCGCCTTTATTCATATCCTGGCGCGGCTGATGAACGCCCATCCAGAATTTCGCATGGCCATGAAAGA
TGGCGAGTTGGTCATCTGGGATAGCGTCCATCCATGTTATACGGTGTTCCACGAGCAGACCGAAACCTTT
TCGAGCTTGTGGAGCGAGTATCACGATGATTTCCGGCAGTTCTTGCACATTTATAGCCAAGATGTGGCCT
GCTATGGTGAGAATCTGGCCTACTTTCCGAAAGGTTTCATTGAGAACATGTTTTTTGTGTCCGCCAATCC
GTGGGTCTCGTTCACGAGCTTCGACCTCAACGTCGCGAATATGGATAACTTTTTTGCGCCGGTCTTTACC
ATGGGGAAATATTATACGCAGGGCGATAAGGTGCTGATGCCACTCGCGATCCAAGTGCATCATGCCGTCT
GCGATGGCTTCCACGTCGGTCGGATGTTGAACGAACTCCAACAATATTGCGATGAGTGGCAAGGTGGTGC
GTAAGCTATGCCAAATAAAACGAAAGGCTCAGTCGAAAGACTGGGCCTTTCGTTTTATCTGTTGTTTGTC
GGTGAACGCTCTC
